Addgene plasmid #38316: pCI-neo.mCherry-NEDD4
Depositing lab: Quan Lu. Depositing organization: Harvard School of Public Health. Publication: Arrestin domain-containing protein 3 recruits the NEDD4 E3 ligase to mediate ubiquitination of the beta2-adrenergic receptor. Nabhan JF, Pan H, Lu Q. EMBO Rep. 2010 Aug;11(8):605-11. Epub 2010 Jun 18. 10.1038/embor.2010.80 PubMed 20559325.
Backbone
  Vector backbone: pCI-neo
  Backbone manufacturer: Promega
  Backbone size w/o insert (bp): 5472
  Total vector size (bp): 8855
  Vector type: Mammalian Expression
  Selectable markers: Neomycin (select with G418)
Growth in bacteria
  Bacterial resistance: Ampicillin, 100 μg/mL
  Growth temperature: 37°C
  Growth strain: DH5alpha
  Copy number: High Copy
Gene/Insert
  Gene/Insert name: Nedd4
  Species: H. sapiens (human)
  Insert size (bp): 3411
  GenBank ID: NM_006154.2
  Entrez Gene: NEDD4 (a.k.a. NEDD4-1, RPF1)
  Promoter: CMV
  Tag / fusion protein: mCherry (N terminal on insert)
  Cloning method: Restriction Enzyme; 5′ cloning site EcoRI (destroyed during cloning); 3′ cloning site NotI (destroyed during cloning)
  Sequencing primers: 5′ T7 promoter; 3′ T3 promoter
Terms and licenses: Academic/Nonprofit Terms; Industry Terms: Not Available to Industry
How to cite: pCI-neo.mCherry-NEDD4 was a gift from Quan Lu (Addgene plasmid # 38316 ; http://n2t.net/addgene:38316 ; RRID:Addgene_38316)
