[The description below was written by a language model from this plasmid's Addgene catalogue record and pLannotate feature annotations shown in this document.]
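Description:
pCI-neo.mCherry-NEDD4 is a mammalian expression plasmid of 8,855 bp built on the Promega pCI-neo backbone. It expresses the E3 ubiquitin ligase NEDD4 as a fusion with the red fluorescent protein mCherry at its N terminus. In bacteria it is maintained at high copy from a ColE1/pUC-type origin and selected with ampicillin through the β-lactamase gene. An f1 origin is also present and allows production of single-stranded DNA. For selection in mammalian cells, a separate cassette places the neomycin phosphotransferase gene under the SV40 enhancer/early promoter with a synthetic polyadenylation signal, so stable transfectants can be selected with G418.

The expression unit is driven by the human CMV immediate-early enhancer and promoter, followed by the chimeric β-globin/immunoglobulin intron typical of pCI vectors, which generally improves transcript processing and expression. The mCherry coding sequence comes next, then the NEDD4 coding sequence after a short linker region, and the unit ends at the SV40 late polyadenylation signal. T7 and T3 phage promoters flank the insert and serve as sequencing primer sites. The insert was cloned between EcoRI and NotI sites, both of which were destroyed in the process.

The catalogue lists the insert as human NEDD4. The automated annotation labels it by its closest match to the mouse Nedd4 protein entry, which probably reflects homology-based matching rather than a different species of origin. The associated publication concerns recruitment of NEDD4 by an arrestin domain-containing protein to ubiquitinate the β2-adrenergic receptor. This is consistent with using the construct to visualise NEDD4 localisation and to study its interactions in transfected cells.
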