Features (pLannotate 1.2.2; 20 found; start..end, strand, type, name):
     10..27      -  promoter       T3 promoter (fragment): promoter for bacteriophage T3 RNA polymerase
     45..166     -  polyA_signal   SV40 poly(A) signal: SV40 polyadenylation signal
    189..257     -  CDS            large T antigen (fragment): large T antigen from SV40 (simian virus 40)
    281..348     +  CDS            lacZα (fragment): LacZα fragment of β-galactosidase; lacZ fragment
    352..780     +  rep_origin     f1 ori (sequence partly withheld): f1 bacteriophage origin of replication; arrow indicates direction of (+) strand synthesis
    808..859     -  misc_feature   bom (fragment): basis of mobility region from pBR322
    924..1281    +  promoter       SV40 promoter: SV40 enhancer and early promoter
   1332..2123    +  CDS            neo: KKA2_KLEPN - Also known as kan, nptII. Experimental evidence at protein level: Swiss-Prot protein existence level 1. Resistance to kanamycin, neomycin, paromomycin, ribostamycin, butirosin and gentamicin B. From Klebsiella pneumoniae.
   2190..2238    +  polyA_signal   poly(A) signal: synthetic polyadenylation signal
   2258..2312    -  misc_feature   bom (fragment): basis of mobility region from pBR322
   2414..2449    -  CDS            rop (fragment): Rop protein, which maintains plasmids at low copy number; rop
   2544..2648    +  promoter       AmpR promoter: bla
   2649..3509    +  CDS            AmpR: β-lactamase; bla; confers resistance to ampicillin, carbenicillin, and related antibiotics
   3680..4268    +  rep_origin     ori: high-copy-number ColE1/pMB1/pBR322/pUC origin of replication
   4481..4858    +  enhancer       CMV enhancer: human cytomegalovirus immediate early enhancer
   4859..5070    +  promoter       CMV promoter: human cytomegalovirus (CMV) immediate early promoter
   5231..5363    +  intron         chimeric intron: chimera between introns from human β-globin and immunoglobulin heavy chain genes
   5408..5426    +  promoter       T7 promoter: promoter for bacteriophage T7 RNA polymerase
   5443..6150    +  CDS            mCherry: mCherry is a basic (constitutively fluorescent) red fluorescent protein published in 2004, derived from Discosoma sp.. It is reported to be a very rapidly-maturing monomer with low acid sensitivity.
   6196..8850    +  CDS            Nedd4: NEDD4_MOUSE - Also known as Kiaa0093, Nedd-4, Nedd4-1, Nedd4a. Experimental evidence at protein level: Swiss-Prot protein existence level 1. E3 ubiquitin-protein ligase which accepts ubiquitin from an E2 ubiquitin-conjugating enzyme in the form of a thioester and then directly transfers the ubiquitin to targeted substrates. Specifically ubiquitinates 'Lys-63' in target proteins (By similarity). Monoubiquitinates IGF1R at multiple sites, thus leading to receptor internalization and degradation in lysosomes. Ubiquitinates FGFR1, leading to receptor internalization and degradation in lysosomes. I
>Addgene plasmid #38316 | pCI-neo.mCherry-NEDD4 | depositor full sequence | sequence record 48392 | pCI-neo.mCherry-NEDD4 sequence 8855 bps
GGCCGCTTCCCTTTAGTGAGGGTTAATGCTTCGAGCAGACATGATAAGATACATTGATGAGTTTGGACAA
ACCACAACTAGAATGCAGTGAAAAAAATGCTTTATTTGTGAAATTTGTGATGCTATTGCTTTATTTGTAA
CCATTATAAGCTGCAATAAACAAGTTAACAACAACAATTGCATTCATTTTATGTTTCAGGTTCAGGGGGA
GATGTGGGAGGTTTTTTAAAGCAAGTAAAACCTCTACAAATGTGGTAAAATCCGATAAGGATCGATCCGG
GCTGGCGTAATAGCGAAGAGGCCCGCACCGATCGCCCTTCCCAACAGTTGCGCAGCCTGAATGGCGAATG
G
[124 nt withheld, positions 352-475]
C
[91 nt withheld, positions 477-567]
A
[49 nt withheld, positions 569-617]
CCTTTGACGTTGGAGTCCACGTTCTTT
[37 nt withheld, positions 645-681]
ACCCTATCTCGGTCTATTCTTTTGATTTATAAGGGATTTTGCCGATTTCGGCCTATTGGTTAAAAAATGA
GCTGATTTAACAAAAATTTAACGCGAATTTTAACAAAATATTAACGCTTACAATTTCCTGATGCGGTATT
TTCTCCTTACGCATCTGTGCGGTATTTCACACCGCATACGCGGATCTGCGCAGCACCATGGCCTGAAATA
ACCTCTGAAAGAGGAACTTGGTTAGGTACCTTCTGAGGCGGAAAGAACCAGCTGTGGAATGTGTGTCAGT
TAGGGTGTGGAAAGTCCCCAGGCTCCCCAGCAGGCAGAAGTATGCAAAGCATGCATCTCAATTAGTCAGC
AACCAGGTGTGGAAAGTCCCCAGGCTCCCCAGCAGGCAGAAGTATGCAAAGCATGCATCTCAATTAGTCA
GCAACCATAGTCCCGCCCCTAACTCCGCCCATCCCGCCCCTAACTCCGCCCAGTTCCGCCCATTCTCCGC
CCCATGGCTGACTAATTTTTTTTATTTATGCAGAGGCCGAGGCCGCCTCGGCCTCTGAGCTATTCCAGAA
GTAGTGAGGAGGCTTTTTTGGAGGCCTAGGCTTTTGCAAAAAGCTTGATTCTTCTGACACAACAGTCTCG
AACTTAAGGCTAGAGCCACCATGATTGAACAAGATGGATTGCACGCAGGTTCTCCGGCCGCTTGGGTGGA
GAGGCTATTCGGCTATGACTGGGCACAACAGACAATCGGCTGCTCTGATGCCGCCGTGTTCCGGCTGTCA
GCGCAGGGGCGCCCGGTTCTTTTTGTCAAGACCGACCTGTCCGGTGCCCTGAATGAACTGCAGGACGAGG
CAGCGCGGCTATCGTGGCTGGCCACGACGGGCGTTCCTTGCGCAGCTGTGCTCGACGTTGTCACTGAAGC
GGGAAGGGACTGGCTGCTATTGGGCGAAGTGCCGGGGCAGGATCTCCTGTCATCTCACCTTGCTCCTGCC
GAGAAAGTATCCATCATGGCTGATGCAATGCGGCGGCTGCATACGCTTGATCCGGCTACCTGCCCATTCG
ACCACCAAGCGAAACATCGCATCGAGCGAGCACGTACTCGGATGGAAGCCGGTCTTGTCGATCAGGATGA
TCTGGACGAAGAGCATCAGGGGCTCGCGCCAGCCGAACTGTTCGCCAGGCTCAAGGCGCGCATGCCCGAC
GGCGAGGATCTCGTCGTGACCCATGGCGATGCCTGCTTGCCGAATATCATGGTGGAAAATGGCCGCTTTT
CTGGATTCATCGACTGTGGCCGGCTGGGTGTGGCGGACCGCTATCAGGACATAGCGTTGGCTACCCGTGA
TATTGCTGAAGAGCTTGGCGGCGAATGGGCTGACCGCTTCCTCGTGCTTTACGGTATCGCCGCTCCCGAT
TCGCAGCGCATCGCCTTCTATCGCCTTCTTGACGAGTTCTTCTGAGCGGGACTCTGGGGTTCGAAATGAC
CGACCAAGCGACGCCCAACCTGCCATCACGATGGCCGCAATAAAATATCTTTATTTTCATTACATCTGTG
TGTTGGTTTTTTGTGTGAATCGATAGCGATAAGGATCCGCGTATGGTGCACTCTCAGTACAATCTGCTCT
GATGCCGCATAGTTAAGCCAGCCCCGACACCCGCCAACACCCGCTGACGCGCCCTGACGGGCTTGTCTGC
TCCCGGCATCCGCTTACAGACAAGCTGTGACCGTCTCCGGGAGCTGCATGTGTCAGAGGTTTTCACCGTC
ATCACCGAAACGCGCGAGACGAAAGGGCCTCGTGATACGCCTATTTTTATAGGTTAATGTCATGATAATA
ATGGTTTCTTAGACGTCAGGTGGCACTTTTCGGGGAAATGTGCGCGGAACCCCTATTTGTTTATTTTTCT
AAATACATTCAAATATGTATCCGCTCATGAGACAATAACCCTGATAAATGCTTCAATAATATTGAAAAAG
GAAGAGTATGAGTATTCAACATTTCCGTGTCGCCCTTATTCCCTTTTTTGCGGCATTTTGCCTTCCTGTT
TTTGCTCACCCAGAAACGCTGGTGAAAGTAAAAGATGCTGAAGATCAGTTGGGTGCACGAGTGGGTTACA
TCGAACTGGATCTCAACAGCGGTAAGATCCTTGAGAGTTTTCGCCCCGAAGAACGTTTTCCAATGATGAG
CACTTTTAAAGTTCTGCTATGTGGCGCGGTATTATCCCGTATTGACGCCGGGCAAGAGCAACTCGGTCGC
CGCATACACTATTCTCAGAATGACTTGGTTGAGTACTCACCAGTCACAGAAAAGCATCTTACGGATGGCA
TGACAGTAAGAGAATTATGCAGTGCTGCCATAACCATGAGTGATAACACTGCGGCCAACTTACTTCTGAC
AACGATCGGAGGACCGAAGGAGCTAACCGCTTTTTTGCACAACATGGGGGATCATGTAACTCGCCTTGAT
CGTTGGGAACCGGAGCTGAATGAAGCCATACCAAACGACGAGCGTGACACCACGATGCCTGTAGCAATGG
CAACAACGTTGCGCAAACTATTAACTGGCGAACTACTTACTCTAGCTTCCCGGCAACAATTAATAGACTG
GATGGAGGCGGATAAAGTTGCAGGACCACTTCTGCGCTCGGCCCTTCCGGCTGGCTGGTTTATTGCTGAT
AAATCTGGAGCCGGTGAGCGTGGGTCTCGCGGTATCATTGCAGCACTGGGGCCAGATGGTAAGCCCTCCC
GTATCGTAGTTATCTACACGACGGGGAGTCAGGCAACTATGGATGAACGAAATAGACAGATCGCTGAGAT
AGGTGCCTCACTGATTAAGCATTGGTAACTGTCAGACCAAGTTTACTCATATATACTTTAGATTGATTTA
AAACTTCATTTTTAATTTAAAAGGATCTAGGTGAAGATCCTTTTTGATAATCTCATGACCAAAATCCCTT
AACGTGAGTTTTCGTTCCACTGAGCGTCAGACCCCGTAGAAAAGATCAAAGGATCTTCTTGAGATCCTTT
TTTTCTGCGCGTAATCTGCTGCTTGCAAACAAAAAAACCACCGCTACCAGCGGTGGTTTGTTTGCCGGAT
CAAGAGCTACCAACTCTTTTTCCGAAGGTAACTGGCTTCAGCAGAGCGCAGATACCAAATACTGTTCTTC
TAGTGTAGCCGTAGTTAGGCCACCACTTCAAGAACTCTGTAGCACCGCCTACATACCTCGCTCTGCTAAT
CCTGTTACCAGTGGCTGCTGCCAGTGGCGATAAGTCGTGTCTTACCGGGTTGGACTCAAGACGATAGTTA
CCGGATAAGGCGCAGCGGTCGGGCTGAACGGGGGGTTCGTGCACACAGCCCAGCTTGGAGCGAACGACCT
ACACCGAACTGAGATACCTACAGCGTGAGCTATGAGAAAGCGCCACGCTTCCCGAAGGGAGAAAGGCGGA
CAGGTATCCGGTAAGCGGCAGGGTCGGAACAGGAGAGCGCACGAGGGAGCTTCCAGGGGGAAACGCCTGG
TATCTTTATAGTCCTGTCGGGTTTCGCCACCTCTGACTTGAGCGTCGATTTTTGTGATGCTCGTCAGGGG
GGCGGAGCCTATGGAAAAACGCCAGCAACGCGGCCTTTTTACGGTTCCTGGCCTTTTGCTGGCCTTTTGC
TCACATGGCTCGACAGATCTTCAATATTGGCCATTAGCCATATTATTCATTGGTTATATAGCATAAATCA
ATATTGGCTATTGGCCATTGCATACGTTGTATCTATATCATAATATGTACATTTATATTGGCTCATGTCC
AATATGACCGCCATGTTGGCATTGATTATTGACTAGTTATTAATAGTAATCAATTACGGGGTCATTAGTT
CATAGCCCATATATGGAGTTCCGCGTTACATAACTTACGGTAAATGGCCCGCCTGGCTGACCGCCCAACG
ACCCCCGCCCATTGACGTCAATAATGACGTATGTTCCCATAGTAACGCCAATAGGGACTTTCCATTGACG
TCAATGGGTGGAGTATTTACGGTAAACTGCCCACTTGGCAGTACATCAAGTGTATCATATGCCAAGTCCG
CCCCCTATTGACGTCAATGACGGTAAATGGCCCGCCTGGCATTATGCCCAGTACATGACCTTACGGGACT
TTCCTACTTGGCAGTACATCTACGTATTAGTCATCGCTATTACCATGGTGATGCGGTTTTGGCAGTACAC
CAATGGGCGTGGATAGCGGTTTGACTCACGGGGATTTCCAAGTCTCCACCCCATTGACGTCAATGGGAGT
TTGTTTTGGCACCAAAATCAACGGGACTTTCCAAAATGTCGTAACAACTGCGATCGCCCGCCCCGTTGAC
GCAAATGGGCGGTAGGCGTGTACGGTGGGAGGTCTATATAAGCAGAGCTCGTTTAGTGAACCGTCAGATC
ACTAGAAGCTTTATTGCGGTAGTTTATCACAGTTAAATTGCTAACGCAGTCAGTGCTTCTGACACAACAG
TCTCGAACTTAAGCTGCAGTGACTCTCTTAAGGTAGCCTTGCAGAAGTTGGTCGTGAGGCACTGGGCAGG
TAAGTATCAAGGTTACAAGACAGGTTTAAGGAGACCAATAGAAACTGGGCTTGTCGAGACAGAGAAGACT
CTTGCGTTTCTGATAGGCACCTATTGGTCTTACTGACATCCACTTTGCCTTTCTCTCCACAGGTGTCCAC
TCCCAGTTCAATTACAGCTCTTAAGGCTAGAGTACTTAATACGACTCACTATAGGCTAGCCTCGAGAATT
CATGGTGAGCAAGGGCGAGGAGGATAACATGGCCATCATCAAGGAGTTCATGCGCTTCAAGGTGCACATG
GAGGGCTCCGTGAACGGCCACGAGTTCGAGATCGAGGGCGAGGGCGAGGGCCGCCCCTACGAGGGCACCC
AGACCGCCAAGCTGAAGGTGACCAAGGGTGGCCCCCTGCCCTTCGCCTGGGACATCCTGTCCCCTCAGTT
CATGTACGGCTCCAAGGCCTACGTGAAGCACCCCGCCGACATCCCCGACTACTTGAAGCTGTCCTTCCCC
GAGGGCTTCAAGTGGGAGCGCGTGATGAACTTCGAGGACGGCGGCGTGGTGACCGTGACCCAGGACTCCT
CCCTGCAGGACGGCGAGTTCATCTACAAGGTGAAGCTGCGCGGCACCAACTTCCCCTCCGACGGCCCCGT
AATGCAGAAGAAGACCATGGGCTGGGAGGCCTCCTCCGAGCGGATGTACCCCGAGGACGGCGCCCTGAAG
GGCGAGATCAAGCAGAGGCTGAAGCTGAAGGACGGCGGCCACTACGACGCTGAGGTCAAGACCACCTACA
AGGCCAAGAAGCCCGTGCAGCTGCCCGGCGCCTACAACGTCAACATCAAGTTGGACATCACCTCCCACAA
CGAGGACTACACCATCGTGGAACAGTACGAACGCGCCGAGGGCCGCCACTCCACCGGCGGCATGGACGAG
CTGTACAAGATGGCAACTTGCGCGGTGGAGGTGTTCGGGCTCCTGGAGGACGAGGAAAATTCACGAATTG
TGAGAGTAAGAGTTATAGCCGGAATAGGCCTTGCCAAGAAGGATATATTGGGAGCTAGTGATCCTTACGT
GAGAGTGACGTTATATGACCCAATGAATGGAGTTCTTACAAGTGTGCAAACAAAAACCATTAAAAAGAGT
TTGAATCCAAAGTGGAATGAAGAAATATTATTCAGAGTTCATCCTCAGCAGCACCGGCTTCTTTTTGAAG
TGTTTGACGAAAACCGATTGACAAGAGATGATTTCCTAGGTCAAGTGGATGTTCCACTTTATCCATTACC
GACAGAAAATCCAAGATTGGAGAGACCATATACATTTAAGGATTTTGTTCTTCATCCAAGAAGTCACAAA
TCAAGAGTTAAAGGTTATCTGAGACTAAAAATGACTTATTTACCTAAAACCAGTGGCTCAGAAGATGATA
ATGCAGAACAGGCTGAGGAATTAGAGCCTGGCTGGGTTGTTTTGGACCAACCAGATGCTGCTTGCCATTT
GCAGCAACAACAAGAACCTTCTCCTCTACCTCCAGGGTGGGAAGAGAGGCAGGATATCCTTGGAAGGACC
TATTATGTAAACCATGAATCTAGAAGAACACAGTGGAAAAGACCAACCCCTCAGGACAACCTAACAGATG
CTGAGAATGGCAACATTCAACTGCAAGCACAACGTGCATTTACCACCAGGCGGCAGATATCCGAGGAAAC
AGAAAGTGTTGACAACCGAGAGTCTTCCGAGAACTGGGAAATTATAAGAGAAGATGAAGCCACCATGTAT
AGCAACCAGGCCTTCCCATCACCTCCACCGTCAAGTAACTTGGATGTTCCAACTCATCTTGCAGAAGAAT
TGAATGCCAGACTCACCATTTTTGGAAATTCAGCCGTGAGCCAGCCAGCATCGAGCTCAAATCATTCCAG
CAGAAGAGGCAGCTTACAAGCCTATACTTTTGAGGAACAACCTACACTTCCTGTGCTTTTGCCTACTTCA
TCTGGATTACCACCAGGTTGGGAAGAAAAACAAGATGAAAGAGGAAGATCATATTATGTAGATCACAATT
CCAGAACGACTACTTGGACAAAGCCCACTGTACAGGCCACAGTGGAGACCAGTCAGCTGACCTCAAGCCA
GAGTTCTGCAGGCCCTCAATCACAAGCCTCCACCAGTGATTCAGGCCAGCAGGTGACCCAGCCATCTGAA
ATTGAGCAAGGATTCCTTCCTAAAGGCTGGGAAGTCCGGCATGCACCAAATGGGAGGCCTTTCTTTATTG
ACCACAACACTAAAACCACCACCTGGGAAGATCCAAGATTGAAAATTCCAGCCCATCTGAGAGGAAAGAC
ATCACTTGATACTTCCAATGATCTAGGGCCTTTACCTCCAGGATGGGAAGAGAGAACTCACACAGATGGA
AGAATCTTCTACATAAATCACAATATAAAAAGAACACAATGGGAAGATCCTCGGTTGGAGAATGTAGCAA
TAACTGGACCAGCAGTGCCCTACTCCAGGGATTACAAAAGAAAGTATGAGTTCTTCCGAAGAAAGTTGAA
GAAGCAGAATGACATTCCAAACAAATTTGAAATGAAACTTCGCCGAGCAACTGTTCTTGAAGACTCTTAC
CGGAGAATTATGGGTGTCAAGAGAGCAGACTTCCTGAAGGCTCGACTGTGGATTGAGTTTGATGGTGAAA
AGGGATTGGATTATGGAGGAGTTGCCAGAGAATGGTTCTTCCTGATCTCAAAGGAAATGTTTAACCCTTA
TTATGGGTTGTTTGAATATTCTGCTACGGACAATTATACCCTACAGATAAATCCAAACTCTGGATTGTGT
AACGAAGATCACCTCTCTTACTTCAAGTTTATTGGTCGGGTAGCTGGAATGGCAGTTTATCATGGCAAAC
TGTTGGATGGTTTTTTCATCCGCCCATTTTACAAGATGATGCTTCACAAACCAATAACCCTTCATGATAT
GGAATCTGTGGATAGTGAATATTACAATTCCCTAAGATGGATTCTTGAAAATGACCCAACAGAATTGGAC
CTCAGGTTTATCATAGATGAAGAACTTTTTGGACAGACACATCAACATGAGCTGAAAAATGGTGGATCAG
AAATAGTTGTCACCAATAAGAACAAAAAGGAATATATTTATCTTGTAATACAATGGCGATTTGTAAACCG
AATCCAGAAGCAAATGGCTGCTTTTAAAGAGGGATTCTTTGAACTAATACCACAGGATCTCATCAAAATT
TTTGATGAAAATGAACTAGAGCTTCTTATGTGTGGACTGGGAGATGTTGATGTGAATGACTGGAGGGAAC
ATACAAAGTATAAAAATGGCTACAGTGCAAATCATCAGGTTATACAGTGGTTTTGGAAGGCTGTTTTAAT
GATGGATTCAGAAAAAAGAATAAGATTACTTCAGTTTGTCACTGGCACATCTCGGGTGCCTATGAATGGA
TTTGCTGAACTATACGGTTCAAATGGACCACAGTCATTTACAGTTGAACAGTGGGGTACTCCTGAAAAGC
TGCCAAGAGCTCATACCTGTTTTAATCGCCTGGACTTGCCACCTTATGAATCATTTGAAGAATTATGGGA
TAAACTTCAGATGGCAATTGAAAACACCCAGGGCTTTGATGGAGTTGATTAGGC
