>Addgene plasmid #38316 | pCI-neo.mCherry-NEDD4 | addgene partial sequence | sequence record 50569 | mCherry-F 5'-ccccgtaatgcagaagaaga-3'
GCGCCCTGAAGGGCGAGATCAAGCAGAGGCTGAAGCTGAAGGACGGCGGCCACTACGACGCTGAGGTCAA
GACCACCTACAAGGCCAAGAAGCCCGTGCAGCTGCCCGGCGCCTACAACGTCAACATCAAGTTGGACATC
ACCTCCCACAACGAGGACTACACCATCGTGGAACAGTACGAACGCGCCGAGGGCCGCCACTCCACCGGCG
GCATGGACGAGCTGTACAAGATGGCAACTTGCGCGGTGGAGGTGTTCGGGCTCCTGGAGGACGAGGAAAA
TTCACGAATTGTGAGAGTAAGAGTTATAGCCGGAATAGGCCTTGCCAAGAAGGATATATTGGGAGCTAGT
GATCCTTACGTGAGAGTGACGTTATATGACCCAATGAATGGAGTTCTTACAAGTGTGCAAACAAAAACCA
TTAAAAAGAGTTTGAATCCAAAGTGGAATGAAGAAATATTATTCAGAGTTCATCCTCAGCAGCACCGGCT
TCTTTTTGAAGTGTTTGACGAAAACCGATTGACAAGAGATGATTTCCTAGGTCAAGTGGATGTTCCACTT
TATCCATTACCGACAGAAAATCCAAGATTGGAGAGACCATATACATTTAAGGATTTTGTTCTTCATCCAA
GAAGTCACAAATCAAGAGTTAAAGGTTATCTGAGACTAAAAATGACTTATTTACCTAAAACCAGTGGCTC
AGAAGATGATAATGCAGAACAGGCTGAGGAATTAGAGCCTGGCTGGGTTGTTTTGGACCAACCAGATGCT
GCTTGCCATTTGCAGCAACAACAAGAACCTTCTCCTCTACCTCCAGGGTGGGAAGAGAGG
